>Addgene plasmid #12424 | pMCSF-R(DD)-luc | addgene partial sequence | sequence record 19836 | LucNrev 5'-CCTTATGCAGTTGCTCTCC-3'
NCNNAGAGATGGCGCCGGGCCTTTCTTTATGTTTTTGGCGTCTTCCATTTTACCAACAGTACCGGAATGC
CAAGCTCAGATCTCGAGCTCTCAGCTACTAGCTCCGCAGGGATCGGGACACTGGACACACGTTCCTCTCC
TCTGCACTGGCTGTTTGTCTTGTTTTCCTCTTCCTCCTCCTTGGGCTGATCGGTACCTGGGTCTTTAAGA
AGAAAACAAAGCCTTGAACCCAAGAGGGAGGGGTCGCAGTCTGGGGCAGGGCCAGCCTGAGCTTGGGGGG
AGCTAGCTAAGTTTGGGGCCCTTCTAAAGCCATCTTCAAGGGGTCTTGGGAGAAGAGACATGTCCAAGAG
CAGCCAGACCGTTAGTCAGTAGCACAAATGAGGGTCTTCAGAGTGATCAGGTGGCTCTGGCAGATCCCAA
AGAGAAGTTAGGTTGCATGATATTGTGACATATATATTTTTTCTTTACCCTGATGTCCTGGCTTACAACT
CCTAAAATCCTTGGAATCTCCAAAGTAATGCATATCTGGATCCAGACATGATAAGATACATTGATGAGTT
TGGACAAACCACAACTAGAATGCAGTGAAAAAAATGCTTTATTTGTGAAATTTGTGAGNCTATCGGCTTT
ATTTGTAACCATTATAAGCNTGCAATAAACAAGTTAACAACAATTGCATTCATTTTATGTTTCAGGTTCA
GGGGGAGGTGNGGGAGGGTTTTTTATGANGNAANAACNCCCNCTACGAGTGTGNTNTGGCTGATCCNGAC
TTGATAGATNNTTGNTGAGTTTGGACAACCNNACTAGANGGCANGAAAAAAGGCTTTATTGGNAANTNGG
ANGCATTGCTTNTTN
