[The description below was written by a language model from this plasmid's Addgene catalogue record.]
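Description:
pMCSF-R(DD)-luc is a luciferase reporter plasmid built on the pXP2 backbone (about 5.9 kb without insert), a promoterless luciferase vector in which a candidate regulatory fragment placed upstream of the luciferase coding sequence supplies the transcriptional activity being measured. It is maintained in E. coli as a high-copy plasmid under ampicillin selection. No feature table accompanies the record, so the origin of replication, polyadenylation signals and other backbone elements are not itemised.

The insert is a roughly 500 bp fragment of the human M-CSF receptor (CSF1R, also known as c-fms or CD115) promoter, cloned between BamHI and SacI sites, both of which remain intact. This version carries an internal deletion removing the region from bp -86 to -37 relative to the promoter numbering used by the depositors, with a KpnI site created at the deletion junction; the "DD" in the name presumably designates this deletion, though the record does not spell it out. Because luciferase output depends on the inserted promoter, comparing this mutant with a corresponding intact promoter construct shows how much the deleted segment contributes to promoter strength.

The associated study concerned mapping the region that confers monocyte-specific activity on the CSF1R promoter and that binds the PEBP2/CBF (AML1) transcription factor. The plasmid is therefore suited to transient transfection reporter assays in mammalian cells that dissect cis-acting elements and transcription factor requirements of this myeloid promoter. The introduced KpnI site also provides a convenient marker for identifying the mutant.
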