Addgene plasmid #12424: pMCSF-R(DD)-luc
Depositing lab: Dong-Er Zhang. Depositing organization: Scripps California (The Scripps Research Institute). Publication: Identification of a region which directs the monocytic activity of the colony-stimulating factor 1 (macrophage colony-stimulating factor) receptor promoter and binds PEBP2/CBF (AML1). Zhang DE, Fujioka K, Hetherington CJ, Shapiro LH, Chen HM, Look AT, Tenen DG. Mol Cell Biol. 1994 Dec . 14(12):8085-95. PubMed 7969146.
Backbone
  Vector backbone: pXP2
  Backbone size w/o insert (bp): 5900
  Vector type: Luciferase
Growth in bacteria
  Bacterial resistance: Ampicillin, 100 μg/mL
  Growth temperature: 37°C
  Growth strain: DH5alpha
  Copy number: High Copy
Gene/Insert
  Gene/Insert name: M-CSF receptor promoter fragment (alt name: M-CSF)
  Species: H. sapiens (human)
  Insert size (bp): 500
  Mutation: Deletion from bp-86 to -37 (created a KpnI site in the mutation site)
  Entrez Gene: CSF1R (a.k.a. BANDDOS, C-FMS, CD115, CSF-1R, CSFR, FIM2, FMS, GPSC, HDLS, HDLS1, M-CSF-R)
  Cloning method: Restriction Enzyme; 5′ cloning site BamHI (not destroyed); 3′ cloning site SacI (not destroyed)
  Sequencing primers: 5′ NA
Terms and licenses: Academic/Nonprofit Terms; Industry Terms: Not Available to Industry
How to cite: pMCSF-R(DD)-luc was a gift from Dong-Er Zhang (Addgene plasmid # 12424 ; http://n2t.net/addgene:12424 ; RRID:Addgene_12424)
